>Addgene plasmid #233486 | pMTKM14 | addgene full sequence | sequence record 467238 | Addgene NGS Result
TCGGTCTCAAACGTGGGCAACTTCTCAAACCCATGCTCCTCATCAAATTCCGCATCCTCGCTTTCCTCGT
CAATGTTCAACACTTCAAGCTTCTCGTTTATTCTCGACAACGATGGACTCTCATTGTACTGCGATTCATC
TTCCTGATCCTGCTCCTGTTGCTTCTTCTTCAAATACGAATCCTTCAACACACTCGCTGGTGTGTTGTGA
GGAGTCGGAGCATTATCTATTTTGCTTGATCTCGTCGTCTTAATAGGCCTAGACATTGCTAATTTAAAAC
ACTCTACAGCCTCAATACCCTATCTACCTTTTAAACCGGGTACCAAAATTACCCTATAATCCAAACACGT
CTGTACTAAGCACCCCCAAAGTGGTGTGCTGTTGAACTACTCTTTACTAATGCTCAAAAAATTTTTATGT
ACGGGTTCCTATTTACTACCATATGTATGTTCTGAAAATACAGTATAATAGGCTAAACTATTCCTAAAAT
AAGACAAAACATATACAAACAGACATCTCCACTCGGGAGTTCCAGGAACTAGCAGCATGTACAGACAGAC
ACGCACACAGAGTGTGCACAGCTGTTATCCAAGTAGGCAATACAACAAATACTCTGTGTACTAAGTACTA
CTCTTGTCATGTTTTCCGGTTCTATGTATCTATGCATAGTATAATATTATTCGGCCTCGTGGTTTTCCAG
TTTCTAGCTGTGTATGTGAGACCAGACCAATAAAAAACGCCCGGCGGCAACCGAGCGTTCTGAACAAATC
CAGATGGAGTTCTGAGGTCATTACTGGATCTATCAACAGGAGTCCAAGCGAGCTCGATATCAAATTACGC
CCCGCCCTGCCACTCATCGCAGTACTGTTGTAATTCATTAAGCATTCTGCCGACATGGAAGCCATCACAA
ACGGCATGATGAACCTGAATCGCCAGCGGCATCAGCACCTTGTCGCCTTGCGTATAATATTTGCCCATGG
TGAAAACGGGGGCGAAGAAGTTGTCCATATTGGCCACGTTTAAATCAAAACTGGTGAAACTCACCCAGGG
ATTGGCTGAAACGAAAAACATATTCTCAATAAACCCTTTAGGGAAATAGGCCAGGTTTTCACCGTAACAC
GCCACATCTTGCGAATATATGTGTAGAAACTGCCGGAAATCGTCGTGGTATTCACTCCAGAGCGATGAAA
ACGTTTCAGTTTGCTCATGGAAAACGGTGTAACAAGGGTGAACACTATCCCATATCACCAGCTCACCGTC
TTTCATTGCCATACGAAATTCCGGATGAGCATTCATCAGGCGGGCAAGAATGTGAATAAAGGCCGGATAA
AACTTGTGCTTATTTTTCTTTACGGTCTTTAAAAAGGCCGTAATATCCAGCTGAACGGTCTGGTTATAGG
TACATTGAGCAACTGACTGAAATGCCTCAAAATGTTCTTTACGATGCCATTGGGATATATCAACGGTGGT
ATATCCAGTGATTTTTTTCTCCATTTTAGCTTCCTTAGCTCCTGAAAATCTCGATAACTCAAAAAATACG
CCCGGTAGTGATCTTATTTCATTATGGTGAAAGTTGGAACCTCTTACGTGCCCGATCAATCATGACCAAA
ATCCCTTAACGTGAGTTTTCGTTCCACTGAGCGTCAGACCCCGTAGAAAAGATCAAAGGATCTTCTTGAG
ATCCTTTTTTTCTGCGCGTAATCTGCTGCTTGCAAACAAAAAAACCACCGCTACCAGCGGTGGTTTGTTT
GCCGGATCAAGAGCTACCAACTCTTTTTCCGAAGGTAACTGGCTTCAGCAGAGCGCAGATACCAAATACT
GTTCTTCTAGTGTAGCCGTAGTTAGGCCACCACTTCAAGAACTCTGTAGCACCGCCTACATACCTCGCTC
TGCTAATCCTGTTACCAGTGGCTGCTGCCAGTGGCGATAAGTCGTGTCTTACCGGGTTGGACTCAAGACG
ATAGTTACCGGATAAGGCGCAGCGGTCGGGCTGAACGGGGGGTTCGTGCACACAGCCCAGCTTGGAGCGA
ACGACCTACACCGAACTGAGATACCTACAGCGTGAGCTATGAGAAAGCGCCACGCTTCCCGAAGGGAGAA
AGGCGGACAGGTATCCGGTAAGCGGCAGGGTCGGAACAGGAGAGCGCACGAGGGAGCTTCCAGGGGGAAA
CGCCTGGTATCTTTATAGTCCTGTCGGGTTTCGCCACCTCTGACTTGAGCGTCGATTTTTGTGATGCTCG
TCAGGGGGGCGGAGCCTATGGAAAAACGCCAGCAACGCGGCCTTTTTACGGTTCCTGGCCTTTTGCTGGC
CTTTTGCTCACATGTTCTTTCCTGCGTTATCCCCTGATTCTGTGGATAACCGTAG
Features (pLannotate 1.2.2; 5 found; start..end, strand, type, name):
    138..266     -  CDS            NAP1 (fragment): NAP1_YEAST - Experimental evidence at protein level: Swiss-Prot protein existence level 1. Acidic protein, which assembles histones into an octamer (in vitro). Involved in the regulation of the localization and the function of the septins during mitosis. Involved in the function of B-type cyclins. From Saccharomyces cerevisiae (strain ATCC 204508 / S288c) (Baker's yeast).
    730..764     -  terminator     lambda t0 terminator: minimal transcription terminator from phage lambda (Scholtissek and Grosse, 1987)
    838..1494    -  CDS            cat: CAT_ECOLX - Experimental evidence at protein level: Swiss-Prot protein existence level 1. This enzyme is an effector of chloramphenicol resistance in bacteria. From Escherichia coli. This protein is used as a marker in many commonly used cloning vectors, such as pACYC184.
   1495..1592    -  promoter       cat promoter: promoter of the E. coli cat gene encoding chloramphenicol acetyltransferase
   1676..2264    +  rep_origin     ori: high-copy-number ColE1/pMB1/pBR322/pUC origin of replication
