[The description below was written by a language model from this plasmid's Addgene catalogue record and pLannotate feature annotations shown in this document.]
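Description:
pMTKM14 is a Level 0 (part) plasmid for Modular Cloning (MoClo) Golden Gate assembly, built in the pYTK001 entry vector of the yeast toolkit system. It carries a single standardized part, promRPE1, the RPE1 promoter from Kluyveromyces marxianus CBS 6556. As a part-storage plasmid it is not itself an expression construct. The promoter sits in the entry backbone so that it can be released by Type IIS restriction digestion and joined in a defined order with coding sequence and terminator parts to build transcription units for K. marxianus. The record does not state the part-type overhangs or the promoter's strength or regulation.

The annotated sequence (2,365 nt) shows only bacterial maintenance elements: a high-copy ColE1/pUC-type origin of replication and a chloramphenicol acetyltransferase (cat) gene driven by its native promoter and followed by the phage lambda t0 terminator, consistent with the listed chloramphenicol selection in E. coli. No yeast origin, centromere or yeast selection marker is annotated, so the plasmid is propagated only in bacteria. Yeast maintenance functions would come from other parts in higher-level assemblies.

The promoter insert is not labelled in the automated feature table. The only hit in that region is a short reverse-strand fragment with similarity to Saccharomyces cerevisiae NAP1. It may reflect coding sequence from a neighbouring gene at the native locus captured in the promoter fragment, though the record does not confirm this, and it is not an intended payload. The plasmid belongs to a K. marxianus toolkit developed for engineering this yeast, including for lactose valorization.
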