Addgene plasmid #233486: pMTKM14
Purpose: Level 0 plasmid for MoClo, encodes the RPE1 promoter for K.marxianus
Depositing lab: Vincent Martin. Depositing organization: Concordia University. Publication: Sequencing of a Dairy Isolate Unlocks Kluyveromyces marxianus as a Host for Lactose Valorization. Thornbury M, Knoops A, Summerby-Murray I, Dhaliwal J, Johnson S, Utomo JC, Joshi J, Narcross L, Remondetto G, Pouliot M, Whiteway M, Martin VJJ. ACS Synth Biol. 2025 Jul 8. doi: 10.1021/acssynbio.5c00096. PubMed 40629255.
Backbone
  Vector backbone: pYTK001
  Backbone manufacturer: John Dueber, Addgene plasmid #65108
  Backbone size w/o insert (bp): 2676
  Vector type: Yeast Expression, Synthetic Biology
Growth in bacteria
  Bacterial resistance: Chloramphenicol, 25 μg/mL
  Growth temperature: 37°C
  Growth strain: DH5alpha
  Copy number: High Copy
Gene/Insert
  Gene/Insert name: promRPE1
  Species: K.marxianus CBS 6556
  Cloning method: Golden Gate
Resource information
  A portion of this plasmid was derived from a plasmid made by: The promoter sequence was originally published by Lang et al, 2020 (https://doi.org/10.1016/j.mec.2020.e00145)
Terms and licenses: Academic/Nonprofit Terms; Industry Terms: Not Available to Industry
Depositor comments: Please visit https://doi.org/10.1101/2025.02.03.636257 for bioRxiv preprint.
How to cite: pMTKM14 was a gift from Vincent Martin (Addgene plasmid # 233486 ; http://n2t.net/addgene:233486 ; RRID:Addgene_233486)
